>Addgene plasmid #142117 | TFORF2500 | addgene full sequence | sequence record 427332 | Addgene NGS Result
TTAATGTAGTCTTATGCAATACTCTTGTAGTCTTGCAACATGGTAACGATGAGTTAGCAACATGCCTTAC
AAGGAGAGAAAAAGCACCGTGCATGCCGATTGGTGGAAGTAAGGTGGTACGATCGTGCCTTATTAGGAAG
GCAACAGACGGGTCTGACATGGATTGGACGAACCACTGAATTGCCGCATTGCAGAGATATTGTATTTAAG
TGCCTAGCTCGATACATAAACGGGTCTCTCTGGTTAGACCAGATCTGAGCCTGGGAGCTCTCTGGCTAAC
TAGGGAACCCACTGCTTAAGCCTCAATAAAGCTTGCCTTGAGTGCTTCAAGTAGTGTGTGCCCGTCTGTT
GTGTGACTCTGGTAACTAGAGATCCCTCAGACCCTTTTAGTCAGTGTGGAAAATCTCTAGCAGTGGCGCC
CGAACAGGGACTTGAAAGCGAAAGGGAAACCAGAGGAGCTCTCTCGACGCAGGACTCGGCTTGCTGAAGC
GCGCACGGCAAGAGGCGAGGGGCGGCGACTGGTGAGTACGCCAAAAATTTTGACTAGCGGAGGCTAGAAG
GAGAGAGATGGGTGCGAGAGCGTCAGTATTAAGCGGGGGAGAATTAGATCGCGATGGGAAAAAATTCGGT
TAAGGCCAGGGGGAAAGAAAAAATATAAATTAAAACATATAGTATGGGCAAGCAGGGAGCTAGAACGATT
CGCAGTTAATCCTGGCCTGTTAGAAACATCAGAAGGCTGTAGACAAATACTGGGACAGCTACAACCATCC
CTTCAGACAGGATCAGAAGAACTTAGATCATTATATAATACAGTAGCAACCCTCTATTGTGTGCATCAAA
GGATAGAGATAAAAGACACCAAGGAAGCTTTAGACAAGATAGAGGAAGAGCAAAACAAAAGTAAGACCAC
CGCACAGCAAGCGGCCGCTGATCTTCAGACCTGGAGGAGGAGATATGAGGGACAATTGGAGAAGTGAATT
ATATAAATATAAAGTAGTAAAAATTGAACCATTAGGAGTAGCACCCACCAAGGCAAAGAGAAGAGTGGTG
CAGAGAGAAAAAAGAGCAGTGGGAATAGGAGCTTTGTTCCTTGGGTTCTTGGGAGCAGCAGGAAGCACTA
TGGGCGCAGCGTCAATGACGCTGACGGTACAGGCCAGACAATTATTGTCTGGTATAGTGCAGCAGCAGAA
CAATTTGCTGAGGGCTATTGAGGCGCAACAGCATCTGTTGCAACTCACAGTCTGGGGCATCAAGCAGCTC
CAGGCAAGAATCCTGGCTGTGGAAAGATACCTAAAGGATCAACAGCTCCTGGGGATTTGGGGTTGCTCTG
GAAAACTCATTTGCACCACTGCTGTGCCTTGGAATGCTAGTTGGAGTAATAAATCTCTGGAACAGATTTG
GAATCACACGACCTGGATGGAGTGGGACAGAGAAATTAACAATTACACAAGCTTAATACACTCCTTAATT
GAAGAATCGCAAAACCAGCAAGAAAAGAATGAACAAGAATTATTGGAATTAGATAAATGGGCAAGTTTGT
GGAATTGGTTTAACATAACAAATTGGCTGTGGTATATAAAATTATTCATAATGATAGTAGGAGGCTTGGT
AGGTTTAAGAATAGTTTTTGCTGTACTTTCTATAGTGAATAGAGTTAGGCAGGGATATTCACCATTATCG
TTTCAGACCCACCTCCCAACCCCGAGGGGACCCATGCATTGCATCTCAATTAGTCAGCAACCAGGTGTGG
AAAGTCCCCAGGCTCCCCAGCAGGCAGAAGTATGCAAAGCATGCGTCTCAATTAGTCAGCAACCATAGTC
CCGCCCCTAACTCCGCCCATCCCGCCCCTAACTCCGCCCAGTTCCGCCCATTCTCCGCCCCATGGCTGAC
TAATTTTTTTTATTTATGCAGAGGCCGAGGCCGCCTCGGCCTCTGAGCTATTCCAGAAGTAGTGAGGAGG
CTTTTTTGGAGGCCTAGGCTTTTGCAAAAAGCTTTCTAGAGGTACCACCGGAGCTTACCATGACCGAGTA
CAAGCCCACGGTGCGCCTCGCCACCCGCGACGACGTCCCCAGGGCCGTACGCACCCTCGCCGCCGCGTTC
GCCGACTACCCCGCCACGCGCCACACCGTCGATCCGGACCGCCACATCGAGCGGGTCACCGAGCTGCAAG
AACTCTTCCTCACGCGCGTCGGGCTCGACATCGGCAAGGTGTGGGTCGCGGACGACGGCGCCGCCGTGGC
GGTCTGGACCACGCCGGAGAGCGTCGAAGCGGGGGCGGTGTTCGCCGAGATCGGCCCGCGCATGGCCGAG
TTGAGCGGTTCCCGGCTGGCCGCGCAGCAACAGATGGAAGGCCTCCTGGCGCCGCACCGGCCCAAGGAGC
CCGCGTGGTTCCTGGCCACCGTCGGCGTCTCGCCCGACCACCAGGGCAAGGGTCTGGGCAGCGCCGTCGT
GCTCCCCGGAGTGGAGGCGGCCGAGCGCGCCGGGGTGCCCGCCTTCCTGGAGACCTCCGCGCCCCGCAAC
CTCCCCTTCTACGAGCGGCTCGGCTTCACCGTCACCGCCGACGTCGAGGTGCCCGAAGGACCGCGCACCT
GGTGCATGACCCGCAAGCCCGGTGCCAGTTAACGAATTCTAGATCTTGAGACAAATGGCAGTATTCATCC
ACAATTTTAAAAGAAAAGGGGGGATTGGGGGGTACAGTGCAGGGGAAAGAATAGTAGACATAATAGCAAC
AGACATACAAACTAAAGAATTACAAAAACAAATTACAAAAATTCAAAATTTTCGGGTTTATTACAGGGAC
AGCAGAGATCCACTTTGGCGCCGGCTCGAGGCCTGCAGGTGCAAAGATGGATAAAGTTTTAAACAGAGAG
GAATCTTTGCAGCTAATGGACCTTCTAGGTCTTGAAAGGAGTGGGAATTGGCTCCGGTGCCCGTCAGTGG
GCAGAGCGCACATCGCCCACAGTCCCCGAGAAGTTGGGGGGAGGGGTCGGCAATTGAACCGGTGCCTAGA
GAAGGTGGCGCGGGGTAAACTGGGAAAGTGATGTCGTGTACTGGCTCCGCCTTTTTCCCGAGGGTGGGGG
AGAACCGTATATAAGTGCAGTAGTCGCCGTGAACGTTCTTTTTCGCAACGGGTTTGCCGCCAGAACACAG
GTAAGTGCCGTGTGTGGTTCCCGCGGGCCTGGCCTCTTTACGGGTTATGGCCCTTGCGTGCCTTGAATTA
CTTCCACCTGGCTGCAGTACGTGATTCTTGATCCCGAGCTTCGGGTTGGAAGTGGGTGGGAGAGTTCGAG
GCCTTGCGCTTAAGGAGCCCCTTCGCCTCGTGCTTGAGTTGAGGCCTGGCCTGGGCGCTGGGGCCGCCGC
GTGCGAATCTGGTGGCACCTTCGCGCCTGTCTCGCTGCTTTCGATAAGTCTCTAGCCATTTAAAATTTTT
GATGACCTGCTGCGACGCTTTTTTTCTGGCAAGATAGTCTTGTAAATGCGGGCCAAGATCTGCACACTGG
TATTTCGGTTTTTGGGGCCGCGGGCGGCGACGGGGCCCGTGCGTCCCAGCGCACATGTTCGGCGAGGCGG
GGCCTGCGAGCGCGGCCACCGAGAATCGGACGGGGGTAGTCTCAAGCTGGCCGGCCTGCTCTGGTGCCTG
GCCTCGCGCCGCCGTGTATCGCCCCGCCCTGGGCGGCAAGGCTGGCCCGGTCGGCACCAGTTGCGTGAGC
GGAAAGATGGCCGCTTCCCGGCCCTGCTGCAGGGAGCTCAAAATGGAGGACGCGGCGCTCGGGAGAGCGG
GCGGGTGAGTCACCCACACAAAGGAAAAGGGCCTTTCCGTCCTCAGCCGTCGCTTCATGTGACTCCACGG
AGTACCGGGCGCCGTCCAGGCACCTCGATTAGTTCTCGAGCTTTTGGAGTACGTCGTCTTTAGGTTGGGG
GGAGGGGTTTTATGCGATGGAGTTTCCCCACACTGAGTGGGTGGAGACTGAAGTTAGGCCAGCTTGGCAC
TTGATGTAATTCTCCTTGGAATTTGCCCTTTTTGAGTTTGGATCTTGGTTCATTCTCAAGCCTCAGACAG
TGGTTCAAAGTTTTTTTCTTCCATTTCAGGTGTCGTGAGGCTAGCACCGCCACCATGGAGCCTGCACCCG
CCCGATCTCCGAGGCCCCAGCAGGACCCCGCCCGGCCCCAGGAGCCCACCATGCCTCCCCCCGAGACCCC
CTCTGAAGGCCGCCAGCCCAGCCCCAGCCCCAGCCCTACAGAGCGAGCCCCCGCTTCGGAGGAGGAGTTC
CAGTTTCTGCGCTGCCAGCAATGCCAGGCGGAAGCCAAGTGCCCGAAGCTGCTGCCTTGTCTGCACACGC
TGTGCTCAGGATGCCTGGAGGCGTCGGGCATGCAGTGCCCCATCTGCCAGGCGCCCTGGCCCCTAGGTGC
AGACACACCCGCCCTGGATAACGTCTTTTTCGAGAGTCTGCAGCGGCGCCTGTCGGTGTACCGGCAGATT
GTGGATGCGCAGGCTGTGTGCACCCGCTGCAAAGAGTCGGCCGACTTCTGGTGCTTTGAGTGCGAGCAGC
TCCTCTGCGCCAAGTGCTTCGAGGCACACCAGTGGTTCCTCAAGCACGAGGCCCGGCCCCTAGCAGAGCT
GCGCAACCAGTCGGTGCGTGAGTTCCTGGACGGCACCCGCAAGACCAACAACATCTTCTGCTCCAACCCC
AACCACCGCACCCCTACGCTGACCAGCATCTACTGCCGAGGATGTTCCAAGCCGCTGTGCTGCTCGTGCG
CGCTCCTTGACAGCAGCCACAGTGAGCTCAAGTGCGACATCAGCGCAGAGATCCAGCAGCGACAGGAGGA
GCTGGACGCCATGACGCAGGCGCTGCAGGAGCAGGATAGTGCCTTTGGCGCGGTTCACGCGCAGATGCAC
GCGGCCGTCGGCCAGCTGGGCCGCGCGCGTGCCGAGACCGAGGAGCTGATCCGCGAGCGCGTGCGCCAGG
TGGTAGCTCACGTGCGGGCTCAGGAGCGCGAGCTGCTGGAGGCTGTGGACGCGCGGTACCAGCGCGACTA
CGAGGAGATGGCCAGTCGGCTGGGCCGCCTGGATGCTGTGCTGCAGCGCATCCGCACGGGCAGCGCGCTG
GTGCAGAGGATGAAGTGCTACGCCTCGGACCAGGAGGTGCTGGACATGCACGGTTTCCTGCGCCAGGCGC
TCTGCCGCCTGCGCCAGGAGGAGCCCCAGAGCCTGCAAGCTGCCGTGCGCACCGATGGCTTCGACGAGTT
CAAGGTGCGCCTGCAGGACCTCAGCTCTTGCATCACCCAGGGGAAAGATGCAGCTGTATCCAAGAAAGCC
AGCCCAGAGGCTGCCAGCACTCCCAGGGACCCTATTGACGTTGACCTGGATGTCTCCAATACAACGACAG
CCCAGAAGAGGAAGTGCAGCCAGACCCAGTGCCCCAGGAAGGTCATCAAGATGGAGTCTGAGGAGGGGAA
GGAGGCAAGGTTGGCTCGGAGCTCCCCGGAGCAGCCCAGGCCCAGCACCTCCAAGGCAGTCTCACCACCC
CACCTGGATGGACCGCCTAGCCCCAGGAGCCCCGTCATAGGAAGTGAGGTCTTCCTGCCCAACAGCAACC
ACGTGGCCAGTGGCGCCGGGGAGGCAGAGGAACGCGTTGTGGTGATCAGCAGCTCGGAAGACTCAGATGC
CGAAAACTCGTCCTCCCGAGAGCTGGATGACAGCAGCAGTGAGTCCAGTGACCTCCAGCTGGAAGGCCCC
AGCACCCTCAGGGTCCTGGACGAGAACCTTGCTGACCCCCAAGCAGAAGACAGACCTCTGGTTTTCTTTG
ACCTCAAGATTGACAATGAAAGTGGGTTCTCCTGGGGCTACCCCCACCCCTTTCTAATTTAGTAATGAAC
TAGTCCGTAACTTGAAAGTATTTCGATTTCTTGGCTTTATATATCTTGTGGAAAGGACGAGGAAGCATTC
TGTAACAAGTGCTTACGCGTTAAGTCGACAATCAACCTCTGGATTACAAAATTTGTGAAAGATTGACTGG
TATTCTTAACTATGTTGCTCCTTTTACGCTATGTGGATACGCTGCTTTAATGCCTTTGTATCATGCTATT
GCTTCCCGTATGGCTTTCATTTTCTCCTCCTTGTATAAATCCTGGTTGCTGTCTCTTTATGAGGAGTTGT
GGCCCGTTGTCAGGCAACGTGGCGTGGTGTGCACTGTGTTTGCTGACGCAACCCCCACTGGTTGGGGCAT
TGCCACCACCTGTCAGCTCCTTTCCGGGACTTTCGCTTTCCCCCTCCCTATTGCCACGGCGGAACTCATC
GCCGCCTGCCTTGCCCGCTGCTGGACAGGGGCTCGGCTGTTGGGCACTGACAATTCCGTGGTGTTGTCGG
GGAAATCATCGTCCTTTCCTTGGCTGCTCGCCTGTGTTGCCACCTGGATTCTGCGCGGGACGTCCTTCTG
CTACGTCCCTTCGGCCCTCAATCCAGCGGACCTTCCTTCCCGCGGCCTGCTGCCGGCTCTGCGGCCTCTT
CCGCGTCTTCGCCTTCGCCCTCAGACGAGTCGGATCTCCCTTTGGGCCGCCTCCCCGCGTCGACTTTAAG
ACCAATGACTTACAAGGCAGCTGTAGATCTTAGCCACTTTTTAAAAGAAAAGGGGGGACTGGAAGGGCTA
ATTCACTCCCAACGAAGACAAGATCTGCTTTTTGCTTGTACTGGGTCTCTCTGGTTAGACCAGATCTGAG
CCTGGGAGCTCTCTGGCTAACTAGGGAACCCACTGCTTAAGCCTCAATAAAGCTTGCCTTGAGTGCTTCA
AGTAGTGTGTGCCCGTCTGTTGTGTGACTCTGGTAACTAGAGATCCCTCAGACCCTTTTAGTCAGTGTGG
AAAATCTCTAGCAGTACGTATAGTAGTTCATGTCATCTTATTATTCAGTATTTATAACTTGCAAAGAAAT
GAATATCAGAGAGTGAGAGGAACTTGTTTATTGCAGCTTATAATGGTTACAAATAAAGCAATAGCATCAC
AAATTTCACAAATAAAGCATTTTTTTCACTGCATTCTAGTTGTGGTTTGTCCAAACTCATCAATGTATCT
TATCATGTCTGGCTCTAGCTATCCCGCCCCTAACTCCGCCCATCCCGCCCCTAACTCCGCCCAGTTCCGC
CCATTCTCCGCCCCATGGCTGACTAATTTTTTTTATTTATGCAGAGGCCGAGGCCGCCTCGGCCTCTGAG
CTATTCCAGAAGTAGTGAGGAGGCTTTTTTGGAGGCCTAGGGACGTACCCAATTCGCCCTATAGTGAGTC
GTATTACGCGCGCTCACTGGCCGTCGTTTTACAACGTCGTGACTGGGAAAACCCTGGCGTTACCCAACTT
AATCGCCTTGCAGCACATCCCCCTTTCGCCAGCTGGCGTAATAGCGAAGAGGCCCGCACCGATCGCCCTT
CCCAACAGTTGCGCAGCCTGAATGGCGAATGGG
[124 nt withheld, positions 7454-7577]
C
[91 nt withheld, positions 7579-7669]
A
[49 nt withheld, positions 7671-7719]
CCTTTGACGTTGGAGTCCACGTTCTTT
[37 nt withheld, positions 7747-7783]
ACCCTATCTCGGTCTATTCTTTTGATTTATAAGGGATTTTGCCGATTTCGGCCTATTGGTTAAAAAATGA
GCTGATTTAACAAAAATTTAACGCGAATTTTAACAAAATATTAACGCTTACAATTTAGGTGGCACTTTTC
GGGGAAATGTGCGCGGAACCCCTATTTGTTTATTTTTCTAAATACATTCAAATATGTATCCGCTCATGAG
ACAATAACCCTGATAAATGCTTCAATAATATTGAAAAAGGAAGAGTATGAGTATTCAACATTTCCGTGTC
GCCCTTATTCCCTTTTTTGCGGCATTTTGCCTTCCTGTTTTTGCTCACCCAGAAACGCTGGTGAAAGTAA
AAGATGCTGAAGATCAGTTGGGTGCACGAGTGGGTTACATCGAACTGGATCTCAACAGCGGTAAGATCCT
TGAGAGTTTTCGCCCCGAAGAACGTTTTCCAATGATGAGCACTTTTAAAGTTCTGCTATGTGGCGCGGTA
TTATCCCGTATTGACGCCGGGCAAGAGCAACTCGGTCGCCGCATACACTATTCTCAGAATGACTTGGTTG
AGTACTCACCAGTCACAGAAAAGCATCTTACGGATGGCATGACAGTAAGAGAATTATGCAGTGCTGCCAT
AACCATGAGTGATAACACTGCGGCCAACTTACTTCTGACAACGATCGGAGGACCGAAGGAGCTAACCGCT
TTTTTGCACAACATGGGGGATCATGTAACTCGCCTTGATCGTTGGGAACCGGAGCTGAATGAAGCCATAC
CAAACGACGAGCGTGACACCACGATGCCTGTAGCAATGGCAACAACGTTGCGCAAACTATTAACTGGCGA
ACTACTTACTCTAGCTTCCCGGCAACAATTAATAGACTGGATGGAGGCGGATAAAGTTGCAGGACCACTT
CTGCGCTCGGCCCTTCCGGCTGGCTGGTTTATTGCTGATAAATCTGGAGCCGGTGAGCGTGGGTCTCGCG
GTATCATTGCAGCACTGGGGCCAGATGGTAAGCCCTCCCGTATCGTAGTTATCTACACGACGGGGAGTCA
GGCAACTATGGATGAACGAAATAGACAGATCGCTGAGATAGGTGCCTCACTGATTAAGCATTGGTAACTG
TCAGACCAAGTTTACTCATATATACTTTAGATTGATTTAAAACTTCATTTTTAATTTAAAAGGATCTAGG
TGAAGATCCTTTTTGATAATCTCATGACCAAAATCCCTTAACGTGAGTTTTCGTTCCACTGAGCGTCAGA
CCCCGTAGAAAAGATCAAAGGATCTTCTTGAGATCCTTTTTTTCTGCGCGTAATCTGCTGCTTGCAAACA
AAAAAACCACCGCTACCAGCGGTGGTTTGTTTGCCGGATCAAGAGCTACCAACTCTTTTTCCGAAGGTAA
CTGGCTTCAGCAGAGCGCAGATACCAAATACTGTTCTTCTAGTGTAGCCGTAGTTAGGCCACCACTTCAA
GAACTCTGTAGCACCGCCTACATACCTCGCTCTGCTAATCCTGTTACCAGTGGCTGCTGCCAGTGGCGAT
AAGTCGTGTCTTACCGGGTTGGACTCAAGACGATAGTTACCGGATAAGGCGCAGCGGTCGGGCTGAACGG
GGGGTTCGTGCACACAGCCCAGCTTGGAGCGAACGACCTACACCGAACTGAGATACCTACAGCGTGAGCT
ATGAGAAAGCGCCACGCTTCCCGAAGGGAGAAAGGCGGACAGGTATCCGGTAAGCGGCAGGGTCGGAACA
GGAGAGCGCACGAGGGAGCTTCCAGGGGGAAACGCCTGGTATCTTTATAGTCCTGTCGGGTTTCGCCACC
TCTGACTTGAGCGTCGATTTTTGTGATGCTCGTCAGGGGGGCGGAGCCTATGGAAAAACGCCAGCAACGC
GGCCTTTTTACGGTTCCTGGCCTTTTGCTGGCCTTTTGCTCACATGTTCTTTCCTGCGTTATCCCCTGAT
TCTGTGGATAACCGTATTACCGCCTTTGAGTGAGCTGATACCGCTCGCCGCAGCCGAACGACCGAGCGCA
GCGAGTCAGTGAGCGAGGAAGCGGAAGAGCGCCCAATACGCAAACCGCCTCTCCCCGCGCGTTGGCCGAT
TCATTAATGCAGCTGGCACGACAGGTTTCCCGACTGGAAAGCGGGCAGTGAGCGCAACGCAATTAATGTG
AGTTAGCTCACTCATTAGGCACCCCAGGCTTTACACTTTATGCTTCCGGCTCGTATGTTGTGTGGAATTG
TGAGCGGATAACAATTTCACACAGGAAACAGCTATGACCATGATTACGCCAAGCGCGCAATTAACCCTCA
CTAAAGGGAACAAAAGCTGGAGCTGCAAGC
Features (pLannotate 1.2.2; 31 found; start..end, strand, type, name):
      5..231     +  promoter       RSV promoter: Rous sarcoma virus enhancer/promoter
    232..412     +  LTR            5' LTR (truncated): truncated 5' long terminal repeat (LTR) from HIV-1
    459..584     +  misc_feature   HIV-1 Ψ: packaging signal of human immunodeficiency virus type 1
    568..931     +  CDS            HIV-1 gag (fragment): gag protein from human immunodeficiency virus 1; gag
   1077..1310    +  misc_feature   RRE: The Rev response element (RRE) of HIV-1 allows for Rev-dependent mRNA export from the nucleus to the cytoplasm.
   1687..1713    +  CDS            Rev (fragment): human immunodeficiency virus 1 (HIV-1) Rev protein; rev; enhances nuclear export of unspliced and incompletely spliced viral mRNAs
   1720..1743    +  promoter       SV40 promoter (fragment): SV40 early promoter
   1744..1815    +  promoter       SV40 promoter (fragment): SV40 enhancer and early promoter
   1839..1974    +  rep_origin     SV40 ori: SV40 origin of replication
   2020..2616    +  CDS            PuroR (fragment): puromycin N-acetyltransferase; pac from Streptomyces; confers resistance to puromycin
   2665..2782    +  misc_feature   cPPT/CTS: central polypurine tract and central termination sequence of HIV-1
   2847..2913    +  CDS            small t antigen (fragment): SV40 (simian virus 40) small t antigen
   2920..4098    +  promoter       EF-1α promoter: strong constitutive promoter for human elongation factor EF-1α
   4115..5833    +  CDS            PML (fragment): PML_HUMAN - Also known as MYL, PP8675, RNF71, TRIM19. Experimental evidence at protein level: Swiss-Prot protein existence level 1. Exhibits antiviral activity against both DNA and RNA viruses. The antiviral activity can involve one or several isoform(s) and can be enhanced by the permanent PML-NB-associated protein DAXX or by the recruitment of p53/TP53 within these structures. Isoform PML-4 restricts varicella zoster virus (VZV) via sequestration of virion capsids in PML-NBs thereby preventing their nuclear egress and inhibiting formation of infectious virus particles. The sumoylated isoform
   5885..5938    +  promoter       U6 promoter (fragment): RNA polymerase III promoter for human U6 snRNA
   5980..6568    +  misc_feature   WPRE: woodchuck hepatitis virus posttranscriptional regulatory element
   6619..6638    +  misc_feature   cPPT/CTS (fragment): central polypurine tract and central termination sequence of HIV-1
   6640..6873    +  LTR            3' LTR (ΔU3): self-inactivating 3' long terminal repeat (LTR) from HIV-1
   6951..7072    +  polyA_signal   SV40 poly(A) signal: SV40 polyadenylation signal
   7112..7247    +  rep_origin     SV40 ori: SV40 origin of replication
   7268..7286    -  promoter       T7 promoter: promoter for bacteriophage T7 RNA polymerase
   7294..7449    +  CDS            lacZα (fragment): LacZα fragment of β-galactosidase; lacZ fragment
   7454..7882    +  rep_origin     f1 ori (sequence partly withheld): f1 bacteriophage origin of replication; arrow indicates direction of (+) strand synthesis
   7935..8039    +  promoter       AmpR promoter: bla
   8040..8900    +  CDS            AmpR: β-lactamase; bla; confers resistance to ampicillin, carbenicillin, and related antibiotics
   9071..9659    +  rep_origin     ori: high-copy-number ColE1/pMB1/pBR322/pUC origin of replication
   9842..9934    +  CDS            lacI (fragment): lac repressor; lacI; The lac repressor binds to the lac operator to inhibit transcription in E. coli. This inhibition can be relieved by adding lactose or isopropyl-β-D-thiogalactopyranoside (IPTG).
   9947..9968    +  protein_bind   CAP binding site: CAP binding activates transcription in the presence of cAMP. E. coli catabolite activator protein
   9983..10013   +  promoter       lac promoter: promoter for the E. coli lac operon
  10021..10037   +  protein_bind   lac operator: The lac repressor binds to the lac operator to inhibit transcription in E. coli. This inhibition can be relieved by adding lactose or isopropyl-β-D-thiogalactopyranoside (IPTG). lac repressor encoded by lacI
  10082..10100   +  promoter       T3 promoter: promoter for bacteriophage T3 RNA polymerase
