[The description below was written by a language model from this plasmid's Addgene catalogue record and pLannotate feature annotations shown in this document.]
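Description:
TFORF2500 is a lentiviral mammalian expression plasmid built on the pLX_TRC317 backbone and carrying a human PML (TRIM19) open reading frame. It belongs to a barcoded transcription factor ORF collection. The full sequence record is about 10.1 kb, consistent with an 8.3 kb backbone plus an insert of roughly 1.9 kb. In bacteria it is maintained by a high-copy ColE1/pUC-type origin and selected with ampicillin through β-lactamase. An f1 origin and remnants of a lac/lacZα cloning region with T7 and T3 promoters are also present. The depositor warns that the plasmid can recombine, which is common for LTR-containing vectors.

The viral portion has a third-generation, self-inactivating layout. An RSV promoter drives a truncated HIV-1 5' LTR, followed by the Ψ packaging signal with a partial gag sequence, the RRE for Rev-dependent export of genomic RNA, and a cPPT/CTS element. The unit ends in a ΔU3 3' LTR and an SV40 polyadenylation signal. Within the transfer unit, an SV40 early promoter drives puromycin N-acetyltransferase for selecting transduced cells. Downstream, the EF-1α promoter drives constitutive expression of the PML ORF, which was synthesized to match a specific annotated transcript isoform. A WPRE after the ORF enhances transcript stability and expression.

According to the record, each construct in the series carries a unique 24-bp barcode that identifies the ORF in pooled screens. The feature table does not annotate the barcode, so its position is not stated. Short hits labelled as U6 promoter, small t antigen and Rev are only fragments and probably not functional units. The construct is intended for PML overexpression, alone or in pooled transcription factor screens such as directed differentiation studies.
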