Addgene plasmid #142117: TFORF2500
Purpose: Lentiviral vector for overexpressing transcription factor ORFs with unique 24-bp barcodes. Barcodes facilitate identification of transcription factors in pooled screens.
Depositing lab: Feng Zhang. Depositing organization: Broad Institute. Publication: A transcription factor atlas of directed differentiation. Joung J, Ma S, Tay T, Geiger-Schuller KR, Kirchgatterer PC, Verdine VK, Guo B, Arias-Garcia MA, Allen WE, Singh A, Kuksenko O, Abudayyeh OO, Gootenberg JS, Fu Z, Macrae RK, Buenrostro JD, Regev A, Zhang F. Cell. 2023 Jan 5;186(1):209-229.e26. doi: 10.1016/j.cell.2022.11.026. PubMed 36608654.
Backbone
  Vector backbone: pLX_TRC317
  Backbone manufacturer: Broad Institute Genetic Perturbation Platform
  Backbone size w/o insert (bp): 8264
  Vector type: Mammalian Expression, Lentiviral
  Selectable markers: Puromycin
Growth in bacteria
  Bacterial resistance: Ampicillin, 100 μg/mL
  Growth temperature: 30°C
  Growth strain: DH5alpha
  Copy number: High Copy
Gene/Insert
  Gene/Insert name: PML
  Species: H. sapiens (human)
  Insert size (bp): 1859
  Entrez Gene: PML (a.k.a. MYL, PP8675, RNF71, TRIM19)
  Promoter: EF1a
  Cloning method: Unknown
  Sequencing primers: 5′ GGGTGGAGACTGAAGTTAGGCCAG; 3′ CACATAGCGTAAAAGGAGCAACATAG
Terms and licenses: Academic/Nonprofit Terms; Industry Terms: Not Available to Industry
Depositor comments: NM_033249,ENST00000564428 . The transcription factor ORF portion of this plasmid was synthesized by Genewiz. Please test multiple small colonies in case of plasmid recombination. To make this collection available in a timely manner, a portion of this collection was not fully sequenced by Addgene. If an Addgene verified full plasmid sequence is not available, please contact us prior to placing an order to request the full sequence.
How to cite: TFORF2500 was a gift from Feng Zhang (Addgene plasmid # 142117 ; http://n2t.net/addgene:142117 ; RRID:Addgene_142117)
