>Addgene plasmid #142117 | TFORF2500 | depositor partial sequence | sequence record 278488 | Insert
ACCGCCACCATGGAGCCTGCACCCGCCCGATCTCCGAGGCCCCAGCAGGACCCCGCCCGGCCCCAGGAGC
CCACCATGCCTCCCCCCGAGACCCCCTCTGAAGGCCGCCAGCCCAGCCCCAGCCCCAGCCCTACAGAGCG
AGCCCCCGCTTCGGAGGAGGAGTTCCAGTTTCTGCGCTGCCAGCAATGCCAGGCGGAAGCCAAGTGCCCG
AAGCTGCTGCCTTGTCTGCACACGCTGTGCTCAGGATGCCTGGAGGCGTCGGGCATGCAGTGCCCCATCT
GCCAGGCGCCCTGGCCCCTAGGTGCAGACACACCCGCCCTGGATAACGTCTTTTTCGAGAGTCTGCAGCG
GCGCCTGTCGGTGTACCGGCAGATTGTGGATGCGCAGGCTGTGTGCACCCGCTGCAAAGAGTCGGCCGAC
TTCTGGTGCTTTGAGTGCGAGCAGCTCCTCTGCGCCAAGTGCTTCGAGGCACACCAGTGGTTCCTCAAGC
ACGAGGCCCGGCCCCTAGCAGAGCTGCGCAACCAGTCGGTGCGTGAGTTCCTGGACGGCACCCGCAAGAC
CAACAACATCTTCTGCTCCAACCCCAACCACCGCACCCCTACGCTGACCAGCATCTACTGCCGAGGATGT
TCCAAGCCGCTGTGCTGCTCGTGCGCGCTCCTTGACAGCAGCCACAGTGAGCTCAAGTGCGACATCAGCG
CAGAGATCCAGCAGCGACAGGAGGAGCTGGACGCCATGACGCAGGCGCTGCAGGAGCAGGATAGTGCCTT
TGGCGCGGTTCACGCGCAGATGCACGCGGCCGTCGGCCAGCTGGGCCGCGCGCGTGCCGAGACCGAGGAG
CTGATCCGCGAGCGCGTGCGCCAGGTGGTAGCTCACGTGCGGGCTCAGGAGCGCGAGCTGCTGGAGGCTG
TGGACGCGCGGTACCAGCGCGACTACGAGGAGATGGCCAGTCGGCTGGGCCGCCTGGATGCTGTGCTGCA
GCGCATCCGCACGGGCAGCGCGCTGGTGCAGAGGATGAAGTGCTACGCCTCGGACCAGGAGGTGCTGGAC
ATGCACGGTTTCCTGCGCCAGGCGCTCTGCCGCCTGCGCCAGGAGGAGCCCCAGAGCCTGCAAGCTGCCG
TGCGCACCGATGGCTTCGACGAGTTCAAGGTGCGCCTGCAGGACCTCAGCTCTTGCATCACCCAGGGGAA
AGATGCAGCTGTATCCAAGAAAGCCAGCCCAGAGGCTGCCAGCACTCCCAGGGACCCTATTGACGTTGAC
CTGGATGTCTCCAATACAACGACAGCCCAGAAGAGGAAGTGCAGCCAGACCCAGTGCCCCAGGAAGGTCA
TCAAGATGGAGTCTGAGGAGGGGAAGGAGGCAAGGTTGGCTCGGAGCTCCCCGGAGCAGCCCAGGCCCAG
CACCTCCAAGGCAGTCTCACCACCCCACCTGGATGGACCGCCTAGCCCCAGGAGCCCCGTCATAGGAAGT
GAGGTCTTCCTGCCCAACAGCAACCACGTGGCCAGTGGCGCCGGGGAGGCAGAGGAACGCGTTGTGGTGA
TCAGCAGCTCGGAAGACTCAGATGCCGAAAACTCGTCCTCCCGAGAGCTGGATGACAGCAGCAGTGAGTC
CAGTGACCTCCAGCTGGAAGGCCCCAGCACCCTCAGGGTCCTGGACGAGAACCTTGCTGACCCCCAAGCA
GAAGACAGACCTCTGGTTTTCTTTGACCTCAAGATTGACAATGAAAGTGGGTTCTCCTGGGGCTACCCCC
ACCCCTTTCTAATTTAGTAATGAACTAGTCCGTAACTTGAAAGTATTTCGATTTCTTGGCTTTATATATC
TTGTGGAAAGGACGAGGAAGCATTCTGTAACAAGTGCTT
