>Addgene plasmid #142117 | TFORF2500 | depositor partial sequence | sequence record 278489 | Barcode
GGAAGCATTCTGTAACAAGTGCTT
